>Addgene plasmid #86536 | pMSCV-ArchT-GFP | addgene full sequence | sequence record 180136 | Addgene NGS Result
AATGAAAGACCCCACCTGTAGGTTTGGCAAGCTAGCTTAAGTAACGCCATTTTGCAAGGCATGGAAAATA
CATAACTGAGAATAGAGAAGTTCAGATCAAGGTTAGGAACAGAGAGACAGCAGAATATGGGCCAAACAGG
ATATCTGTGGTAAGCAGTTCCTGCCCCGGCTCAGGGCCAAGAACAGATGGTCCCCAGATGCGGTCCCGCC
CTCAGCAGTTTCTAGAGAACCATCAGATGTTTCCAGGGTGCCCCAAGGACCTGAAATGACCCTGTGCCTT
ATTTGAACTAACCAATCAGTTCGCTTCTCGCTTCTGTTCGCGCGCTTCTGCTCCCCGAGCTCAATAAAAG
AGTCCACAACCCCTCACTCGGCGCGCCAGTCCTCCGATAGACTGCGTCGCCCGGGTACCCGTATTCCCAA
TAAAGCCTCTTGCTGTTTGCATCCGAATCGTGGACTCGCTGATCCTTGGGAGGGTCTCCTCAGATTGATT
GACTGCCCACCTCGGGGGTCTTTCATTTGGAGGTTCCACCGAGATTTGGAGACCCCTGCCCAGGGACCAC
CGACCCCCCCGCCGGGAGGTAAGCTGGCCAGCGGTCGTTTCGTGTCTGTCTCTGTCTTTGTGCGTGTTTG
TGCCGGCATCTAATGTTTGCGCCTGCGTCTGTACTAGTTAGCTAACTAGCTCTGTATCTGGCGGACCCGT
GGTGGAACTGACGAGTTCTGAACACCCGGCCGCAACCCTGGGAGACGTCCCAGGGACTTTGGGGGCCGTT
TTTGTGGCCCGACCTGAGGAAGGGAGTCGATGTGGAATCCGACCCCGTCAGGATATGTGGTTCTGGTAGG
AGACGAGAACCTAAAACAGTTCCCGCCTCCGTCTGAATTTTTGCTTTCGGTTTGGAACCGAAGCCGCGCG
TCTTGTCTGCTGCAGCGCTGCAGCATCGTTCTGTGTTGTCTCTGTCTGACTGTGTTTCTGTATTTGTCTG
AAAATTAGGGCCAGACTGTTACCACTCCCTTAAGTTTGACCTTAGGTCACTGGAAAGATGTCGAGCGGAT
CGCTCACAACCAGTCGGTAGATGTCAAGAAGAGACGTTGGGTTACCTTCTGCTCTGCAGAATGGCCAACC
TTTAACGTCGGATGGCCGCGAGACGGCACCTTTAACCGAGACCTCATCACCCAGGTTAAGATCAAGGTCT
TTTCACCTGGCCCGCATGGACACCCAGACCAGGTCCCCTACATCGTGACCTGGGAAGCCTTGGCTTTTGA
CCCCCCTCCCTGGGTCAAGCCCTTTGTACACCCTAAGCCTCCGCCTCCTCTTCCTCCATCCGCCCCGTCT
CTCCCCCTTGAACCTCCTCGTTCGACCCCGCCTCGATCCTCCCTTTATCCAGCCCTCACTCCTTCTCTAG
GCGCCGGAATTAGATCTTCTAGACTGCAGAGGGCCCTGCGTATGAGTGCAAGTGGGTTTTAGGACCAGGA
TGAGGCGGGGTGGGGGTGCCTACCTGACGACCGACCCCGACCCACTGGACAAGCACCCAACCCCCATTCC
CCAAATTGCGCATCCCCTATCAGAGAGGGGGAGGGGAAACAGGATGCGGCGAGGCGCGTGCGCACTGCCA
GCTTCAGCACCGCGGACAGTGCCTTCGCCCCCGCCTGGCGGCGCGCGCCACCGCCGCCTCAGCACTGAAG
GCGCGCTGACGTCACTCGCCGGTCCCCCGCAAACTCCCCTTCCCGGCCACCTTGGTCGCGTCCGCGCCGC
CGCCGGCCCAGCCGGACCGCACCACGCGAGGCGCGAGATAGGGGGGCACGGGCGCGACCATCTGCGCTGC
GGCGCCGGCGACTCAGCGCTGCCTCAGTCTGCGGTGGGCAGCGGAGGAGTCGTGTCGTGCCTGAGAGCGC
AGTCGAGACCATGGACCCCATCGCTCTGCAGGCAGGATACGACCTGCTGGGCGACGGAAGGCCAGAGACC
CTGTGGCTGGGAATCGGAACCCTGCTGATGCTGATCGGCACCTTCTACTTCATCGTGAAGGGCTGGGGCG
TGACCGACAAGGAGGCCAGGGAGTACTACAGCATCACAATCCTGGTGCCCGGCATCGCCAGCGCCGCCTA
CCTGAGCATGTTCTTCGGCATCGGCCTGACCGAGGTGACCGTGGCCGGCGAGGTGCTGGACATCTACTAC
GCCAGATACGCCGACTGGCTGTTCACCACCCCTTTGCTTCTGCTCGACCTGGCCCTGCTGGCTAAGGTGG
ACAGGGTGAGCATCGGAACCCTGGTGGGAGTGGACGCCCTGATGATCGTGACCGGCCTGATCGGCGCCCT
GAGCCACACCCCACTGGCTAGGTACAGCTGGTGGCTGTTCAGCACCATCTGCATGATCGTGGTGCTGTAC
TTCCTGGCTACCAGCCTGAGGGCTGCTGCTAAGGAGAGGGGACCAGAGGTGGCTAGCACCTTCAACACCC
TGACCGCCCTGGTGCTGGTGCTGTGGACCGCCTACCCCATCCTGTGGATCATCGGAACCGAGGGAGCTGG
AGTGGTGGGACTGGGAATCGAGACCCTGCTGTTCATGGTGCTGGACGTGACCGCCAAAGTGGGCTTCGGC
TTCATCCTGCTGAGGAGCAGGGCCATCCTGGGCGACACCGAGGCCCCCGAGCCCCGACCGGTAGTAGCAG
TGAGCAAGGGCGAGGAGCTGTTCACCGGGGTGGTGCCCATCCTGGTCGAGCTGGACGGCGACGTAAACGG
CCACAAGTTCAGCGTGTCCGGCGAGGGCGAGGGCGATGCCACCTACGGCAAGCTGACCCTGAAGTTCATT
TGCACCACCGGCAAGCTGCCCGTGCCCTGGCCCACCCTCGTGACCACCCTGACCTACGGCGTGCAGTGCT
TCAGCCGCTACCCCGACCACATGAAGCAGCACGACTTCTTCAAGTCCGCCATGCCCGAAGGCTACGTCCA
GGAGCGCACCATCTTCTTCAAGGACGACGGCAACTACAAGACCCGCGCCGAGGTGAAGTTCGAGGGCGAC
ACCCTGGTGAACCGCATCGAGCTGAAGGGCATCGACTTCAAGGAGGACGGCAACATCCTGGGGCACAAGC
TGGAGTACAACTACAACAGCCACAACGTCTATATCATGGCCGACAAGCAGAAGAACGGCATCAAGGTGAA
CTTCAAGATCCGCCACAACATCGAGGACGGCAGCGTGCAGCTCGCCGACCACTACCAGCAGAACACCCCC
ATCGGCGACGGCCCCGTGCTGCTGCCCGACAACCACTACCTGAGCACCCAGTCCGCCCTGAGCAAAGACC
CCAACGAGAAGCGCGATCACATGGTCCTGCTGGAGTTCGTGACCGCCGCCGGGATCACTCTCGGCATGGA
CGAGCTGTACAAGTAAGTCGACCTGCAGCCAAGCTTATCGATAATCAACCTCTGGATTACAAAATTTGTG
AAAGATTGACTGGTATTCTTAACTATGTTGCTCCTTTTACGCTATGTGGATACGCTGCTTTAATGCCTTT
GTATCATGCTATTGCTTCCCGTATGGCTTTCATTTTCTCCTCCTTGTATAAATCCTGGTTGCTGTCTCTT
TATGAGGAGTTGTGGCCCGTTGTCAGGCAACGTGGCGTGGTGTGCACTGTGTTTGCTGACGCAACCCCCA
CTGGTTGGGGCATTGCCACCACCTGTCAGCTCCTTTCCGGGACTTTCGCTTTCCCCCTCCCTATTGCCAC
GGCGGAACTCATCGCCGCCTGCCTTGCCCGCTGCTGGACAGGGGCTCGGCTGTTGGGCACTGACAATTCC
GTGGTGTTGTCGGGGAAATCATCGTCCTTTCCTTGGCTGCTCGCCTGTGTTGCCACCTGGATTCTGCGCG
GGACGTCCTTCTGCTACGTCCCTTCGGCCCTCAATCCAGCGGACCTTCCTTCCCGCGGCCTGCTGCCGGC
TCTGCGGCCTCTTCCGCGTCTTCGCCTTCGCCCTCAGACGAGTCGGATCTCCCTTTGGGCCGCCTCCCCG
CATCGATAAAATAAAAGATTTTATTTAGTCTCCAGAAAAAGGGGGGAATGAAAGACCCCACCTGTAGGTT
TGGCAAGCTAGCTTAAGTAACGCCATTTTGCAAGGCATGGAAAATACATAACTGAGAATAGAGAAGTTCA
GATCAAGGTTAGGAACAGAGAGACAGCAGAATATGGGCCAAACAGGATATCTGTGGTAAGCAGTTCCTGC
CCCGGCTCAGGGCCAAGAACAGATGGTCCCCAGATGCGGTCCCGCCCTCAGCAGTTTCTAGAGAACCATC
AGATGTTTCCAGGGTGCCCCAAGGACCTGAAATGACCCTGTGCCTTATTTGAACTAACCAATCAGTTCGC
TTCTCGCTTCTGTTCGCGCGCTTCTGCTCCCCGAGCTCAATAAAAGAGCCCACAACCCCTCACTCGGCGC
GCCAGTCCTCCGATAGACTGCGTCGCCCGGGTACCCGTGTATCCAATAAACCCTCTTGCAGTTGCATCCG
ACTTGTGGTCTCGCTGTTCCTTGGGAGGGTCTCCTCTGAGTGATTGACTACCCGTCAGCGGGGGTCTTTC
ATGGGTAACAGTTTCTTGAAGTTGGAGAACAACATTCTGAGGGTAGGAGTCGAATATTAAGTAATCCTGA
CTCAATTAGCCACTGTTTTGAATCCACATACTCCAATACTCCTGAAATAGTTCATTATGGACAGCGCAGA
AAGAGCTGGGGAGAATTGTGAAATTGTTATCCGCTCACAATTCCACACAACATACGAGCCGGAAGCATAA
AGTGTAAAGCCTGGGGTGCCTAATGAGTGAGCTAACTCACATTAATTGCGTTGCGCTCACTGCCCGCTTT
CCAGTCGGGAAACCTGTCGTGCCAGCTGCATTAATGAATCGGCCAACGCGCGGGGAGAGGCGGTTTGCGT
ATTGGGCGCTCTTCCGCTTCCTCGCTCACTGACTCGCTGCGCTCGGTCGTTCGGCTGCGGCGAGCGGTAT
CAGCTCACTCAAAGGCGGTAATACGGTTATCCACAGAATCAGGGGATAACGCAGGAAAGAACATGTGAGC
AAAAGGCCAGCAAAAGGCCAGGAACCGTAAAAAGGCCGCGTTGCTGGCGTTTTTCCATAGGCTCCGCCCC
CCTGACGAGCATCACAAAAATCGACGCTCAAGTCAGAGGTGGCGAAACCCGACAGGACTATAAAGATACC
AGGCGTTTCCCCCTGGAAGCTCCCTCGTGCGCTCTCCTGTTCCGACCCTGCCGCTTACCGGATACCTGTC
CGCCTTTCTCCCTTCGGGAAGCGTGGCGCTTTCTCATAGCTCACGCTGTAGGTATCTCAGTTCGGTGTAG
GTCGTTCGCTCCAAGCTGGGCTGTGTGCACGAACCCCCCGTTCAGCCCGACCGCTGCGCCTTATCCGGTA
ACTATCGTCTTGAGTCCAACCCGGTAAGACACGACTTATCGCCACTGGCAGCAGCCACTGGTAACAGGAT
TAGCAGAGCGAGGTATGTAGGCGGTGCTACAGAGTTCTTGAAGTGGTGGCCTAACTACGGCTACACTAGA
AGAACAGTATTTGGTATCTGCGCTCTGCTGAAGCCAGTTACCTTCGGAAAAAGAGTTGGTAGCTCTTGAT
CCGGCAAACAAACCACCGCTGGTAGCGGTGGTTTTTTTGTTTGCAAGCAGCAGATTACGCGCAGAAAAAA
AGGATCTCAAGAAGATCCTTTGATCTTTTCTACGGGGTCTGACGCTCAGTGGAACGAAAACTCACGTTAA
GGGATTTTGGTCATGAGATTATCAAAAAGGATCTTCACCTAGATCCTTTTAAATTAAAAATGAAGTTTTA
AATCAATCTAAAGTATATATGAGTAAACTTGGTCTGACAGTTACCAATGCTTAATCAGTGAGGCACCTAT
CTCAGCGATCTGTCTATTTCGTTCATCCATAGTTGCCTGACTCCCCGTCGTGTAGATAACTACGATACGG
GAGGGCTTACCATCTGGCCCCAGTGCTGCAATGATACCGCGAGACCCACGCTCACCGGCTCCAGATTTAT
CAGCAATAAACCAGCCAGCCGGAAGGGCCGAGCGCAGAAGTGGTCCTGCAACTTTATCCGCCTCCATCCA
GTCTATTAATTGTTGCCGGGAAGCTAGAGTAAGTAGTTCGCCAGTTAATAGTTTGCGCAACGTTGTTGCC
ATTGCTACAGGCATCGTGGTGTCACGCTCGTCGTTTGGTATGGCTTCATTCAGCTCCGGTTCCCAACGAT
CAAGGCGAGTTACATGATCCCCCATGTTGTGCAAAAAAGCGGTTAGCTCCTTCGGTCCTCCGATCGTTGT
CAGAAGTAAGTTGGCCGCAGTGTTATCACTCATGGTTATGGCAGCACTGCATAATTCTCTTACTGTCATG
CCATCCGTAAGATGCTTTTCTGTGACTGGTGAGTACTCAACCAAGTCATTCTGAGAATAGTGTATGCGGC
GACCGAGTTGCTCTTGCCCGGCGTCAATACGGGATAATACCGCGCCACATAGCAGAACTTTAAAAGTGCT
CATCATTGGAAAACGTTCTTCGGGGCGAAAACTCTCAAGGATCTTACCGCTGTTGAGATCCAGTTCGATG
TAACCCACTCGTGCACCCAACTGATCTTCAGCATCTTTTACTTTCACCAGCGTTTCTGGGTGAGCAAAAA
CAGGAAGGCAAAATGCCGCAAAAAAGGGAATAAGGGCGACACGGAAATGTTGAATACTCATACTCTTCCT
TTTTCAATATTATTGAAGCATTTATCAGGGTTATTGTCTCATGAGCGGATACATATTTGAATGTATTTAG
AAAAATAAACAAATAGGGGTTCCGCGCACATTTCCCCGAAAAGTGCCACCTGACGTCTAAGAAACCATTA
TTATCATGACATTAACCTATAAAAATAGGCGTATCACGAGGCCCTTTCGTCTCGCGCGTTTCGGTGATGA
CGGTGAAAACCTCTGACACATGCAGCTCCCGGAGACGGTCACAGCTTGTCTGTAAGCGGATGCCGGGAGC
AGACAAGCCCGTCAGGGCGCGTCAGCGGGTGTTGGCGGGTGTCGGGGCTGGCTTAACTATGCGGCATCAG
AGCAGATTGTACTGAGAGTGCACCATATGCGGTGTGAAATACCGCACAGATGCGTAAGGAGAAAATACCG
CATCAGGCGCCATTCGCCATTCAGGCTGCGCAACTGTTGGGAAGGGCGATCGGTGCGGGCCTCTTCGCTA
TTACGCCAGCTGGCGAAAGGGGGATGTGCTGCAAGGCGATTAAGTTGGGTAACGCCAGGGTTTTCCCAGT
CACGACGTTGTAAAACGACGGCGCAAGGAATGGTGCATGCAAGGAGATGGCGCCCAACAGTCCCCCGGCC
ACGGGGCCTGCTACCATACCCACGCCGAAACAAGCGCTCATGAGCCCGAAGTGGCGAGCCCGATCTTCCC
CATCGGTGATGTCGGCGATATAGGCGCCAGCAACCGCACCTGTGGCGCCGGTGATGCCGGCCACGATGCG
TCCGGCGTAGAGGCGATTAGTCCAATTTGTTAAAGACAGGATATCAGTGGTCCAGGCTCTAGTTTTGACT
CAACAATATCACCAGCTGAAGCCTATAGAGTACGAGCCATAGATAAAATAAAAGATTTTATTTAGTCTCC
AGAAAAAGGGGGG
Features (pLannotate 1.2.2; 20 found; start..end, strand, type, name):
      1..517     +  LTR            5' LTR: 5' long terminal repeat from murine embryonic stem cell virus
    581..922     +  misc_feature   MESV Ψ: packaging signal of murine embryonic stem cell virus
    989..1405    +  CDS            gag (truncated): truncated Moloney murine leukemia virus (MMLV) gag gene lacking the start codon
   1445..1892    +  promoter       hSyn promoter: human synapsin I promoter; confers neuron-specific expression (Kügler et al., 2003)
   1901..2644    +  CDS            aop3: BACR3_HALSD - Experimental evidence at protein level: Swiss-Prot protein existence level 1. Light-driven proton pump. From Halorubrum sodomense.
   2660..3376    +  CDS            EGFP: the original enhanced GFP (Yang et al., 1996) mammalian codon-optimized
   3403..3991    +  misc_feature   WPRE: woodchuck hepatitis virus posttranscriptional regulatory element
   4038..4552    +  LTR            3' LTR: 3' long terminal repeat from murine embryonic stem cell virus
   4714..4730    -  protein_bind   lac operator: The lac repressor binds to the lac operator to inhibit transcription in E. coli. This inhibition can be relieved by adding lactose or isopropyl-β-D-thiogalactopyranoside (IPTG). lac repressor encoded by lacI
   4738..4768    -  promoter       lac promoter: promoter for the E. coli lac operon
   4783..4804    -  protein_bind   CAP binding site: CAP binding activates transcription in the presence of cAMP. E. coli catabolite activator protein
   4817..4909    -  CDS            lacI (fragment): lac repressor; lacI; The lac repressor binds to the lac operator to inhibit transcription in E. coli. This inhibition can be relieved by adding lactose or isopropyl-β-D-thiogalactopyranoside (IPTG).
   5092..5680    -  rep_origin     ori: high-copy-number ColE1/pMB1/pBR322/pUC origin of replication
   5851..6711    -  CDS            AmpR: β-lactamase; bla; confers resistance to ampicillin, carbenicillin, and related antibiotics
   6712..6816    -  promoter       AmpR promoter: bla
   6911..6946    +  CDS            rop (fragment): Rop protein, which maintains plasmids at low copy number; rop
   7048..7147    +  misc_feature   bom (fragment): basis of mobility region from pBR322
   7153..7302    -  CDS            lacZα (fragment): LacZα fragment of β-galactosidase; lacZ fragment
   7302..7503    -  CDS            TcR (fragment): tetracycline efflux protein; tet; confers resistance to tetracycline
   7504..7602    +  CDS            env (fragment): murine leukemia virus gPr80 envelope polyprotein precursor; env; proteolytically cleaved into gp70SU and p15TM subunits
