[The description below was written by a language model from this plasmid's Addgene catalogue record and pLannotate feature annotations shown in this document.]
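Description:
pMSCV-ArchT-GFP is a gammaretroviral transfer vector built on the pMSCV (murine stem cell virus) backbone, intended for producing retrovirus that delivers the optogenetic silencer ArchT to mammalian cells. The proviral region is bounded by 5' and 3' long terminal repeats of murine embryonic stem cell virus origin and includes the MESV Ψ packaging signal followed by a truncated gag segment lacking its start codon, which together allow the vector RNA to be efficiently encapsidated when gag, pol and env are supplied in trans by packaging cells. In bacteria the plasmid is maintained through a high-copy ColE1/pUC-type origin and selected with ampicillin via the β-lactamase gene. The remaining backbone annotations (fragments of lacI, lacZα, rop, bom, TcR and env, plus lac promoter/operator elements) appear to be non-functional remnants of earlier cloning vectors.

Between the LTRs sits an internal expression cassette in which the human synapsin I promoter, which confers neuron-specific expression, drives ArchT (archaerhodopsin from Halorubrum strain TP009). The annotation tool matches this to the closely related light-driven proton pump of Halorubrum sodomense. EGFP is fused to the C terminus of ArchT, so expressing cells can be identified by fluorescence, and a WPRE downstream of the fusion enhances transcript stability and expression. Illuminating ArchT-expressing neurons pumps protons outward, hyperpolarising the cells and suppressing their firing. Because gammaretroviruses integrate only in dividing cells, such a vector is suited to labelling and silencing newly generated neurons. This is consistent with the associated study of young adult-born hippocampal neurons, although the record itself states only that it is a retrovirus expressing ArchT-GFP. The sequenced record is slightly shorter than the catalogued total size.
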