Addgene plasmid #86536: pMSCV-ArchT-GFP
Purpose: Retrovirus expressing optogenetic silencer ArchT-GFP
Depositing lab: Xue Han. Depositing organization: Boston University Main Campus. Publication: Young adult born neurons enhance hippocampal dependent performance via influences on bilateral networks. Zhuo JM, Tseng HA, Desai M, Bucklin ME, Mohammed AI, Robinson NT, Boyden ES, Rangel LM, Jasanoff AP, Gritton HJ, Han X. Elife. 2016 Dec 3;5. pii: e22429. doi: 10.7554/eLife.22429. PubMed 27914197.
Backbone
  Vector backbone: pMSCV
  Backbone size w/o insert (bp): 6910
  Total vector size (bp): 7657
  Vector type: Mammalian Expression, Retroviral
Growth in bacteria
  Bacterial resistance: Ampicillin, 100 μg/mL
  Growth temperature: 30°C
  Growth strain: NEB Stable
  Copy number: High Copy
Gene/Insert
  Gene/Insert name: ArchT (alt name: archaerhodopsin TP009)
  Species: Synthetic; H. strain TP009
  Insert size (bp): 747
  GenBank ID: HM367071.1
  Promoter: Synapsin I (human)
  Tag / fusion protein: GFP (C terminal on insert)
  Cloning method: Restriction Enzyme; 5′ cloning site NcoI (not destroyed); 3′ cloning site SalI (not destroyed)
  Sequencing primers: 5′ TGTGGCTGGGAATCGGAACC; 3′ AACCAGTGGGGGTTGCGT
Terms and licenses: Academic/Nonprofit Terms; Industry Terms: Not Available to Industry
How to cite: pMSCV-ArchT-GFP was a gift from Xue Han (Addgene plasmid # 86536 ; http://n2t.net/addgene:86536 ; RRID:Addgene_86536)
